>Addgene plasmid #198589 | pENTR223-GFP | addgene full sequence | sequence record 391878 | Addgene NGS Result
CTTTCCTGCGTTATCCCCTGATTCTGTGGATAACCGTATTACCGCCTTTGAGTGAGCTGATACCGCTCGC
CGCAGCCGAACGACCGAGCGCAGCGAGTCAGTGAGCGAGGAAGCGGAAGAGCGCCCAATACGCAAACCGC
CTCTCCCCGCGCGTTGGCCGATTCATTAATGCAGCTGGCACGACAGGTTTCCCGACTGGAAAGCGGGCAG
TGAGCGCAACGCAATTAATACGCGTACCGCTAGCCAGGAAGAGTTTGTAGAAACGCAAAAAGGCCATCCG
TCAGGATGGCCTTCTGCTTAGTTTGATGCCTGGCAGTTTATGGCGGGCGTCCTGCCCGCCACCCTCCGGG
CCGTTGCTTCACAACGTTCAAATCCGCTCCCGGCGGATTTGTCCTACTCAGGAGAGCGTTCACCGACAAA
CAACAGATAAAACGAAAGGCCCAGTCTTCCGACTGAGCCTTTCGTTTTATTTGATGCCTGGCAGTTCCCT
ACTCTCGCGTTAACGCTAGCATGGATGTTTTCCCAGTCACGACGTTGTAAAACGACGGCCAGTCTTAAGC
TCGGGCCCCAAATAATGATTTTATTTTGACTGATAGTGACCTGTTCGTTGCAACAAATTGATGAGCAATG
CTTTTTTATAATGCCAACTTTGTACAAAAAAGTTGGCATGGTGAGCAAGGGCGAGGAGCTGTTCACCGGG
GTGGTGCCCATCCTGGTCGAGCTGGACGGCGACGTAAACGGCCACAAGTTCAGCGTGTCCGGCGAGGGCG
AGGGCGATGCCACCTACGGCAAGCTGACCCTGAAGTTCATCTGCACCACCGGCAAGCTGCCCGTGCCCTG
GCCCACCCTCGTGACCACCCTGACCTACGGCGTGCAGTGCTTCAGCCGCTACCCCGACCACATGAAGCAG
CACGACTTCTTCAAGTCCGCCATGCCCGAAGGCTACGTCCAGGAGCGCACCATCTTCTTCAAGGACGACG
GCAACTACAAGACCCGCGCCGAGGTGAAGTTCGAGGGCGACACCCTGGTGAACCGCATCGAGCTGAAGGG
CATCGACTTCAAGGAGGACGGCAACATCCTGGGGCACAAGCTGGAGTACAACTACAACAGCCACAACGTC
TATATCATGGCCGACAAGCAGAAGAACGGCATCAAGGTGAACTTCAAGATCCGCCACAACATCGAGGACG
GCAGCGTGCAGCTCGCCGACCACTACCAGCAGAACACCCCCATCGGCGACGGCCCCGTGCTGCTGCCCGA
CAACCACTACCTGAGCACCCAGTCCGCCCTGAGCAAAGACCCCAACGAGAAGCGCGATCACATGGTCCTG
CTGGAGTTCGTGACCGCCGCCGGGATCACTCTCGGCATGGACGAGCTGTACAAGCCAACTTTCTTGTACA
AAGTTGGCATTATAAGAAAGCATTGCTTATCAATTTGTTGCAACGAACAGGTCACTATCAGTCAAAATAA
AATCATTATTTGCCATCCAGCTGATATCCCCTATAGTGAGTCGTATTACATGGTCATAGCTGTTTCCTGG
CAGCTCTGGCCCGTGTCTCAAAATCTCTGATGTTACATTGCACAAGATAAAAATATATCATCATGCCTCC
TCTAGACCAGCCAGGACAGAAATGCCTCGACTTCGCTGCTACCCAAGGTTGCCGGGTGACGCACACCGTG
GAAACGGATGAAGGCACGAACCCAGTGGACATAAGCCTGTTCGGTTCGTAAGCTGTAATGCAAGTAGCGT
ATGCGCTCACGCAACTGGTCCAGAACCTTGACCGAACGCAGCGGTGGTAACGGCGCAGTGGCGGTTTTCA
TGGCTTGTTATGACTGTTTTTTTGGGGTACAGTCTATGCCTCGGGCATCCAAGCAGCAAGCGCGTTACGC
CGTGGGTCGATGTTTGATGTTATGGAGCAGCAACGATGTTACGCAGCAGGGCAGTCGCCCTAAAACAAAG
TTAAACATTATGAGGGAAGCGGTGATCGCCGAAGTATCGACTCAACTATCAGAGGTAGTTGGCGTCATCG
AGCGCCATCTCGAACCGACGTTGCTGGCCGTACATTTGTACGGCTCCGCAGTGGATGGCGGCCTGAAGCC
ACACAGTGATATTGATTTGCTGGTTACGGTGACCGTAAGGCTTGATGAAACAACGCGGCGAGCTTTGATC
AACGACCTTTTGGAAACTTCGGCTTCCCCTGGAGAGAGCGAGATTCTCCGCGCTGTAGAAGTCACCATTG
TTGTGCACGACGACATCATTCCGTGGCGTTATCCAGCTAAGCGCGAACTGCAATTTGGAGAATGGCAGCG
CAATGACATTCTTGCAGGTATCTTCGAGCCAGCCACGATCGACATTGATCTGGCTATCTTGCTGACAAAA
GCAAGAGAACATAGCGTTGCCTTGGTAGGTCCAGCGGCGGAGGAACTCTTTGATCCGGTTCCTGAACAGG
ATCTATTTGAGGCGCTAAATGAAACCTTAACGCTATGGAACTCGCCGCCCGACTGGGCTGGCGATGAGCG
AAATGTAGTGCTTACGTTGTCCCGCATTTGGTACAGCGCAGTAACCGGCAAAATCGCGCCGAAGGATGTC
GCTGCCGACTGGGCAATGGAGCGCCTGCCGGCCCAGTATCAGCCCGTCATACTTGAAGCTAGACAGGCTT
ATCTTGGACAAGAAGAAGATCGCTTGGCCTCGCGCGCAGATCAGTTGGAAGAATTTGTCCACTACGTGAA
AGGCGAGATCACCAAGGTAGTCGGCAAATAACCCTCGAGCCACCCATGACCAAAATCCCTTAACGTGAGT
TACGCGTCGTTCCACTGAGCGTCAGACCCCGTAGAAAAGATCAAAGGATCTTCTTGAGATCCTTTTTTTC
TGCGCGTAATCTGCTGCTTGCAAACAAAAAAACCACCGCTACCAGCGGTGGTTTGTTTGCCGGATCAAGA
GCTACCAACTCTTTTTCCGAAGGTAACTGGCTTCAGCAGAGCGCAGATACCAAATACTGTTCTTCTAGTG
TAGCCGTAGTTAGGCCACCACTTCAAGAACTCTGTAGCACCGCCTACATACCTCGCTCTGCTAATCCTGT
TACCAGTGGCTGCTGCCAGTGGCGATAAGTCGTGTCTTACCGGGTTGGACTCAAGACGATAGTTACCGGA
TAAGGCGCAGCGGTCGGGCTGAACGGGGGGTTCGTGCACACAGCCCAGCTTGGAGCGAACGACCTACACC
GAACTGAGATACCTACAGCGTGAGCTATGAGAAAGCGCCACGCTTCCCGAAGGGAGAAAGGCGGACAGGT
ATCCGGTAAGCGGCAGGGTCGGAACAGGAGAGCGCACGAGGGAGCTTCCAGGGGGAAACGCCTGGTATCT
TTATAGTCCTGTCGGGTTTCGCCACCTCTGACTTGAGCGTCGATTTTTGTGATGCTCGTCAGGGGGGCGG
AGCCTATGGAAAAACGCCAGCAACGCGGCCTTTTTACGGTTCCTGGCCTTTTGCTGGCCTTTTGCTCACA
TGTT
Features (pLannotate 1.2.2; 12 found; start..end, strand, type, name):
    121..213     +  CDS            lacI (fragment): lac repressor; lacI; The lac repressor binds to the lac operator to inhibit transcription in E. coli. This inhibition can be relieved by adding lactose or isopropyl-β-D-thiogalactopyranoside (IPTG).
    268..295     -  terminator     rrnB T2 terminator: transcription terminator T2 from the E. coli rrnB gene
    427..470     +  terminator     rrnB T1 terminator: Escherichia coli rrnB; transcription terminator T1 from the E. coli rrnB gene
    517..553     -  CDS            lacZα (fragment): LacZα fragment of β-galactosidase; lacZ fragment
    570..665     +  protein_bind   attL3: mutant version of attL; recombination site for the Gateway® LR reaction LR Clonase™
    668..1384    +  CDS            EGFP: EGFP is a basic (constitutively fluorescent) green fluorescent protein published in 1996, derived from Aequorea victoria. It is reported to be a rapidly-maturing weak dimer with moderate acid sensitivity.
   1386..1481    -  protein_bind   attL3: mutant version of attL; recombination site for the Gateway® LR reaction LR Clonase™
   1500..1518    -  promoter       T7 promoter: promoter for bacteriophage T7 RNA polymerase
   1708..1731    +  promoter       Pc promoter (fragment): intI1 (promoter lies within the coding sequence); class 1 integron promoter
   1907..1963    +  CDS            GmR (fragment): gentamycin acetyltransferase; aacC1; confers resistance to gentamycin
   1970..2761    +  CDS            SmR: aminoglycoside adenylyltransferase (Murphy, 1985); aadA; confers resistance to spectinomycin and streptomycin
   2854..3442    +  rep_origin     ori: high-copy-number ColE1/pMB1/pBR322/pUC origin of replication
