[The description below was written by a language model from this plasmid's Addgene catalogue record and pLannotate feature annotations shown in this document.]
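Description:
pENTR223-GFP is a Gateway entry clone built on the Invitrogen pENTR223.1 backbone. It carries a green fluorescent protein open reading frame from Aequorea victoria, ready for recombinational transfer into destination vectors. It is a small bacterial plasmid (the sequenced record is about 3.5 kb) maintained at high copy in E. coli through a ColE1/pUC-type origin. Selection uses spectinomycin, conferred by the aadA aminoglycoside adenylyltransferase gene (SmR). A class 1 integron Pc promoter fragment and a short remnant of a gentamicin resistance gene lie just upstream of aadA, most likely carried over from the integron-derived marker cassette.

The GFP coding sequence sits between two attL-type recombination sites in opposite orientations, which LR Clonase uses to move the insert into an attR-containing destination vector. The annotation software labels both sites attL3, but this may only be a best-match call, and the record does not otherwise specify the att site variants. The catalogue lists the insert as wild-type GFP, whereas the feature annotation matches the roughly 720 bp ORF to EGFP, the enhanced variant, so the exact GFP version should be checked against the sequence. rrnB T1 and T2 terminators upstream of the cassette insulate it from read-through transcription. A T7 promoter lies just beyond the downstream att site, pointing back toward the insert. Short lacI and lacZα fragments are backbone remnants.

No promoter is positioned to drive GFP expression, as expected for an entry clone. The plasmid serves as a donor for making GFP expression constructs. It was deposited in connection with a study mapping Epstein-Barr virus and virus–human protein interactions, but the record does not state its role there.
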