Addgene plasmid #198589: pENTR223-GFP
Purpose: Gateway Entry Clone
Depositing lab: Eric Johannsen. Depositing organization: Brigham and Women's Hospital. Publication: Epstein-Barr virus and virus human protein interaction maps. Calderwood MA, Venkatesan K, Xing L, Chase MR, Vazquez A, Holthaus AM, Ewence AE, Li N, Hirozane-Kishikawa T, Hill DE, Vidal M, Kieff E, Johannsen E. Proc Natl Acad Sci U S A. 2007 May 1;104(18):7606-11. doi: 10.1073/pnas.0702332104. Epub 2007 Apr 19. PubMed 17446270.
Backbone
  Vector backbone: pENTR223.1
  Backbone manufacturer: Invitrogen
  Backbone size w/o insert (bp): 2875
  Vector type: Gateway Entry Vector
Growth in bacteria
  Bacterial resistance: Spectinomycin, 50 μg/mL
  Growth temperature: 37°C
  Growth strain: DH5alpha
  Copy number: High Copy
Gene/Insert
  Gene/Insert name: GFP
  Species: Aquorea victoria
  Mutation: None (wildtype)
  Cloning method: Gateway Cloning
Terms and licenses: Academic/Nonprofit Terms; Industry Terms: Not Available to Industry
How to cite: pENTR223-GFP was a gift from Eric Johannsen (Addgene plasmid # 198589 ; http://n2t.net/addgene:198589 ; RRID:Addgene_198589)
